>Addgene plasmid #73695 | pAC1453_pX-sgTelomere-25xPBSa | depositor full sequence | sequence record 136523 | pAC1453_pX-sgTelomere-25xPBSa sequence 3498 bps
GGCGCGCCGAGGGCCTATTTCCCATGATTCCTTCATATTTGCATATACGATACAAGGCTGTTAGAGAGAT
AATTGGAATTAATTTGACTGTAAACACAAAGATATTAGTACAAAATACGTGACGTAGAAAGTAATAATTT
CTTGGGTAGTTTGCAGTTTTAAAATTATGTTTTAAAATGGACTATCATATGCTTACCGTAACTTGAAAGT
ATTTCGATTTCTTGGCTTTATATATCTTGTGGAAAGGACGAAACACCGTTAGGGTTAGGGTTAGGGTTAG
TTTAAGAGCTATGCTGGAAACAGCATAGCAAGTTTAAATAAGGCTAGTCCGTTATCAACTTGAAAAAGTG
GCACCGAGTCGGTGCCAATTGGGTCTCCAGATTGTATGTAGCCTGTATGTAGCCTGTATGTAGCCTGTAT
GTAGCCTGTATGTAAGATTGTATGTAGCCTGTATGTAGCCTGTATGTAGCCTGTATGTAGCCTGTATGTA
AGATTGTATGTAGCCTGTATGTAGCCTGTATGTAGCCTGTATGTAGCCTGTATGTAAGATTGTATGTAGC
CTGTATGTAGCCTGTATGTAGCCTGTATGTAGCCTGTATGTAAGATTGTATGTAGCCTGTATGTAGCCTG
TATGTAGCCTGTATGTAGCCTGTATGTAAGATCTTTTTTTGTTTTAGAGCTAGAAATAGCAAGTTAAAAT
AAGGCTAGTCCGTAGCGCGTGCGCCAATTCTGCAGACAAATGGCGGCGCGCCGCGGCCGCAGGAACCCCT
AGTGATGGAGTTGGCCACTCCCTCTCTGCGCGCTCGCTCGCTCACTGAGGCCGGGCGACCAAAGGTCGCC
CGACGCCCGGGCTTTGCCCGGGCGGCCTCAGTGAGCGAGCGAGCGCGCAGCTGCCTGCAGGGGCGCCTGA
TGCGGTATTTTCTCCTTACGCATCTGTGCGGTATTTCACACCGCATA
[142 nt withheld, positions 958-1099]
C
[141 nt withheld, positions 1101-1241]
CCTTTGACGTTGGAGTCCACGTTCTTT
[37 nt withheld, positions 1269-1305]
ACCCTATCTCGGGCTATTCTTTTGATTTATAAGGGATTTTGCCGATTTCGGCCTATTGGTTAAAAAATGA
GCTGATTTAACAAAAATTTAACGCGAATTTTAACAAAATATTAACGTTTACAATTTTATGGTGCACTCTC
AGTACAATCTGCTCTGATGCCGCATAGTTAAGCCAGCCCCGACACCCGCCAACACCCGCTGACGCGCCCT
GACGGGCTTGTCTGCTCCCGGCATCCGCTTACAGACAAGCTGTGACCGTCTCCGGGAGCTGCATGTGTCA
GAGGTTTTCACCGTCATCACCGAAACGCGCGAGACGAAAGGGCCTCGTGATACGCCTATTTTTATAGGTT
AATGTCATGATAATAATGGTTTCTTAGACGTCAGGTGGCACTTTTCGGGGAAATGTGCGCGGAACCCCTA
TTTGTTTATTTTTCTAAATACATTCAAATATGTATCCGCTCATGAGACAATAACCCTGATAAATGCTTCA
ATAATATTGAAAAAGGAAGAGTATGAGTATTCAACATTTCCGTGTCGCCCTTATTCCCTTTTTTGCGGCA
TTTTGCCTTCCTGTTTTTGCTCACCCAGAAACGCTGGTGAAAGTAAAAGATGCTGAAGATCAGTTGGGTG
CACGAGTGGGTTACATCGAACTGGATCTCAACAGCGGTAAGATCCTTGAGAGTTTTCGCCCCGAAGAACG
TTTTCCAATGATGAGCACTTTTAAAGTTCTGCTATGTGGCGCGGTATTATCCCGTATTGACGCCGGGCAA
GAGCAACTCGGTCGCCGCATACACTATTCTCAGAATGACTTGGTTGAGTACTCACCAGTCACAGAAAAGC
ATCTTACGGATGGCATGACAGTAAGAGAATTATGCAGTGCTGCCATAACCATGAGTGATAACACTGCGGC
CAACTTACTTCTGACAACGATCGGAGGACCGAAGGAGCTAACCGCTTTTTTGCACAACATGGGGGATCAT
GTAACTCGCCTTGATCGTTGGGAACCGGAGCTGAATGAAGCCATACCAAACGACGAGCGTGACACCACGA
TGCCTGTAGCAATGGCAACAACGTTGCGCAAACTATTAACTGGCGAACTACTTACTCTAGCTTCCCGGCA
ACAATTAATAGACTGGATGGAGGCGGATAAAGTTGCAGGACCACTTCTGCGCTCGGCCCTTCCGGCTGGC
TGGTTTATTGCTGATAAATCTGGAGCCGGTGAGCGTGGAAGCCGCGGTATCATTGCAGCACTGGGGCCAG
ATGGTAAGCCCTCCCGTATCGTAGTTATCTACACGACGGGGAGTCAGGCAACTATGGATGAACGAAATAG
ACAGATCGCTGAGATAGGTGCCTCACTGATTAAGCATTGGTAACTGTCAGACCAAGTTTACTCATATATA
CTTTAGATTGATTTAAAACTTCATTTTTAATTTAAAAGGATCTAGGTGAAGATCCTTTTTGATAATCTCA
TGACCAAAATCCCTTAACGTGAGTTTTCGTTCCACTGAGCGTCAGACCCCGTAGAAAAGATCAAAGGATC
TTCTTGAGATCCTTTTTTTCTGCGCGTAATCTGCTGCTTGCAAACAAAAAAACCACCGCTACCAGCGGTG
GTTTGTTTGCCGGATCAAGAGCTACCAACTCTTTTTCCGAAGGTAACTGGCTTCAGCAGAGCGCAGATAC
CAAATACTGTCCTTCTAGTGTAGCCGTAGTTAGGCCACCACTTCAAGAACTCTGTAGCACCGCCTACATA
CCTCGCTCTGCTAATCCTGTTACCAGTGGCTGCTGCCAGTGGCGATAAGTCGTGTCTTACCGGGTTGGAC
TCAAGACGATAGTTACCGGATAAGGCGCAGCGGTCGGGCTGAACGGGGGGTTCGTGCACACAGCCCAGCT
TGGAGCGAACGACCTACACCGAACTGAGATACCTACAGCGTGAGCTATGAGAAAGCGCCACGCTTCCCGA
AGGGAGAAAGGCGGACAGGTATCCGGTAAGCGGCAGGGTCGGAACAGGAGAGCGCACGAGGGAGCTTCCA
GGGGGAAACGCCTGGTATCTTTATAGTCCTGTCGGGTTTCGCCACCTCTGACTTGAGCGTCGATTTTTGT
GATGCTCGTCAGGGGGGCGGAGCCTATGGAAAAACGCCAGCAACGCGGCCTTTTTACGGTTCCTGGCCTT
TTGCTGGCCTTTTGCTCACATGT
Features (pLannotate 1.2.2; 11 found; start..end, strand, type, name):
      9..249     +  promoter       U6 promoter: RNA polymerase III promoter for human U6 snRNA
    298..365     +  misc_RNA       tracrRNA (fragment): trans-activating CRISPR RNA for the Streptococcus pyogenes CRISPR/Cas9 system
    671..713     +  misc_RNA       gRNA scaffold (fragment): guide RNA scaffold for the Streptococcus pyogenes CRISPR/Cas9 system
    761..901     +  repeat_region  AAV2 ITR: inverted terminal repeat of adeno-associated virus serotype 2 inverted
    906..957     -  misc_feature   bom (fragment): basis of mobility region from pBR322
    976..1356    +  rep_origin     M13 ori (sequence partly withheld): M13 bacteriophage origin of replication; arrow indicates direction of (+) strand synthesis
   1432..1481    -  misc_feature   bom (fragment): basis of mobility region from pBR322
   1583..1618    -  CDS            rop (fragment): Rop protein, which maintains plasmids at low copy number; rop
   1713..1817    +  promoter       AmpR promoter: bla
   1818..2678    +  CDS            AmpR: β-lactamase; bla; confers resistance to ampicillin, carbenicillin, and related antibiotics
   2849..3437    +  rep_origin     ori: high-copy-number ColE1/pMB1/pBR322/pUC origin of replication
