[The description below was written by a language model from this plasmid's Addgene catalogue record and pLannotate feature annotations shown in this document.]
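Description:
pAC1453_pX-sgTelomere-25xPBSa is a small (about 3.5 kb) mammalian CRISPR guide-RNA expression plasmid built on a pX330-derived, pUC-origin backbone. It is propagated in E. coli through the high-copy ColE1/pUC origin and selected with ampicillin via the β-lactamase (AmpR) gene and its own promoter. The feature table also shows an M13/f1-type phage origin, a single AAV2 inverted terminal repeat, and short bom and rop fragments. These look like backbone remnants rather than functional payload. No Cas9 coding sequence is annotated, and the plasmid's size fits a guide-only construct, so a Cas9 or dCas9 protein would have to be supplied from another vector.

The payload is a single RNA polymerase III transcription unit. The human U6 promoter drives a Streptococcus pyogenes-type single guide RNA whose spacer targets the telomeric repeat. The annotated scaffold is split into a tracrRNA fragment and a later gRNA scaffold fragment, separated by roughly 300 nt of unannotated sequence. This gap presumably holds the 25 tandem copies of "PBSa", a Pumilio/PUF-domain binding site, as named in the insert, although the feature table does not annotate the repeats.

In the Casilio system described in the associated publication, such PBS arrays on the guide RNA recruit effector or fluorescent proteins fused to a matching engineered PUF domain, so many copies gather at the locus bound by dCas9. With a telomere-directed guide, this construct is suited to labeling telomeres for genomic imaging in mammalian cells, when co-delivered with dCas9 and a PUF-fusion partner.
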