Addgene plasmid #73695: pAC1453_pX-sgTelomere-25xPBSa
Purpose: Vector expressing sgTelomere-25xPBSa
Depositing lab: Albert Cheng. Depositing organization: Jackson Laboratory. Publication: Casilio: a versatile CRISPR-Cas9-Pumilio hybrid for gene regulation and genomic labeling. Cheng AW, Jillette N, Lee P, Plaskon D, Fujiwara Y, Wang W, Taghbalout A, Wang H. Cell Res. 2016 Feb;26(2):254-7. doi: 10.1038/cr.2016.3. Epub 2016 Jan 15. PubMed 26768771.
Backbone
  Vector backbone: pX330; pUC ori vector
  Vector type: Mammalian Expression, CRISPR
Growth in bacteria
  Bacterial resistance: Ampicillin, 100 μg/mL
  Growth temperature: 37°C
  Growth strain: DH5alpha
  Copy number: Unknown
Gene/Insert
  Gene/Insert name: sgTelomere-25xPBSa
  gRNA/shRNA sequence: GTTAGGGTTAGGGTTAGGGTTA
  Promoter: U6
  Cloning method: Unknown
  Sequencing primers: 5′ gagggcctatttcccatgattcc; 3′ gccatttgtctgcagaattggc
Terms and licenses: Academic/Nonprofit Terms; Industry Terms: Not Available to Industry
Depositor comments: Please visit http://casil.io for more information, updates and protocols
How to cite: pAC1453_pX-sgTelomere-25xPBSa was a gift from Albert Cheng (Addgene plasmid # 73695)
