>Addgene plasmid #73695 | pAC1453_pX-sgTelomere-25xPBSa | addgene partial sequence | sequence record 139340 | hU6-F 5'-GAGGGCCTATTTCCCATGATT-3'
GTTAGAGAGATAATTGGAATTAATTTGACTGTAAACACAAAGATATTAGTACAAAATACGTGACGTAGAA
AGTAATAATTTCTTGGGTAGTTTGCAGTTTTAAAATTATGTTTTAAAATGGACTATCATATGCTTACCGT
AACTTGAAAGTATTTCGATTTCTTGGCTTTATATATCTTGTGGAAAGGACGAAACACCGTTAGGGTTAGG
GTTAGGGTTAGTTTAAGAGCTATGCTGGAAACAGCATAGCAAGTTTAAATAAGGCTAGTCCGTTATCAAC
TTGAAAAAGTGGCACCGAGTCGGTGCCAATTGGGTCTCCAGATTGTATGTAGCCTGTATGTAGCCTGTAT
GTAGCCTGTATGTAGCCTGTATGTAAGATTGTATGTAGCCTGTATGTAGCCTGTATGTAGCCTGTATGTA
GCCTGTATGTAAGATTGTATGTAGCCTGTATGTAGCCTGTATGTAGCCTGTATGTAGCCTGTATGTAAGA
TTGTATGTAGCCTGTATGTAGCCTGTATGTAGCCTGTATGTAGCCTGTATGTAAGATTGTATGTAGCCTG
TATGTAGCCTGTATGTAGCCTGTATGTAGCCTGTATGTAAGATCTTTTTTTGTTTTAGAGCTAGAAATAG
CAAGTTAAAATAAGGCTAGTCCGTAGCGCGTGCGCCAATTCTGCAGACAAATGGCGGCGCGCCGCGGCCG
CAGGAACCCCTAGTGATGGAGTTGGCCACTCCCTCTCTGCGCGC
