>Addgene plasmid #73695 | pAC1453_pX-sgTelomere-25xPBSa | addgene partial sequence | sequence record 139342 | pK03-R 5'-TTAATGCGCCGCTACAGGGCG-3'
TGAAATACCGCACAGATGCGTAAGGAGAAAATACCGCATCAGGCGCCCCTGCAGGCAGCTGCGCG
